>Addgene plasmid #92015 | pCAGImC_Empty | depositor full sequence | sequence record 176786 | Full Sequence
GTCGACATTGATTATTGACTAGTTATTAATAGTAATCAATTACGGGGTCATTAGTTCATAGCCCATATAT
GGAGTTCCGCGTTACATAACTTACGGTAAATGGCCCGCCTGGCTGACCGCCCAACGACCCCCGCCCATTG
ACGTCAATAATGACGTATGTTCCCATAGTAACGCCAATAGGGACTTTCCATTGACGTCAATGGGTGGACT
ATTTACGGTAAACTGCCCACTTGGCAGTACATCAAGTGTATCATATGCCAAGTACGCCCCCTATTGACGT
CAATGACGGTAAATGGCCCGCCTGGCATTATGCCCAGTACATGACCTTATGGGACTTTCCTACTTGGCAG
TACATCTACGTATTAGTCATCGCTATTACCATGGGTCGAGGTGAGCCCCACGTTCTGCTTCACTCTCCCC
ATCTCCCCCCCCTCCCCACCCCCAATTTTGTATTTATTTATTTTTTAATTATTTTGTGCAGCGATGGGGG
CGGGGGGGGGGGGGGCGCGCGCCAGGCGGGGCGGGGCGGGGCGAGGGGCGGGGCGGGGCGAGGCGGAGAG
GTGCGGCGGCAGCCAATCAGAGCGGCGCGCTCCGAAAGTTTCCTTTTATGGCGAGGCGGCGGCGGCGGCG
GCCCTATAAAAAGCGAAGCGCGCGGCGGGCGGGAGTCGCTGCGTTGCCTTCGCCCCGTGCCCCGCTCCGC
GCCGCCTCGCGCCGCCCGCCCCGGCTCTGACTGACCGCGTTACTCCCACAGGTGAGCGGGCGGGACGGCC
CTTCTCCTCCGGGCTGTAATTAGCGCTTGGTTTAATGACGGCTCGTTTCTTTTCTGTGGCTGCGTGAAAG
CCTTAAAGGGCTCCGGGAGGGCCCTTTGTGCGGGGGGGAGCGGCTCGGGGGGTGCGTGCGTGTGTGTGTG
CGTGGGGAGCGCCGCGTGCGGCCCGCGCTGCCCGGCGGCTGTGAGCGCTGCGGGCGCGGCGCGGGGCTTT
GTGCGCTCCGCGTGTGCGCGAGGGGAGCGCGGCCGGGGGCGGTGCCCCGCGGTGCGGGGGGGCTGCGAGG
GGAACAAAGGCTGCGTGCGGGGTGTGTGCGTGGGGGGGTGAGCAGGGGGTGTGGGCGCGGCGGTCGGGCT
GTAACCCCCCCCTGCACCCCCCTCCCCGAGTTGCTGAGCACGGCCCGGCTTCGGGTGCGGGGCTCCGTGC
GGGGCGTGGCGCGGGGCTCGCCGTGCCGGGCGGGGGGTGGCGGCAGGTGGGGGTGCCGGGCGGGGCGGGG
CCGCCTCGGGCCGGGGAGGGCTCGGGGGAGGGGCGCGGCGGCCCCGGAGCGCCGGCGGCTGTCGAGGCGC
GGCGAGCCGCAGCCATTGCCTTTTATGGTAATCGTGCGAGAGGGCGCAGGGACTTCCTTTGTCCCAAATC
TGGCGGAGCCGAAATCTGGGAGGCGCCGCCGCACCCCCTCTAGCGGGCGCGGGCGAAGCGGTGCGGCGCC
GGCAGGAAGGAAATGGGCGGGGAGGGCCTTCGTGCGTCGCCGCGCCGCCGTCCCCTTCTCCATCTCCAGC
CTCGGGGCTGCCGCAGGGGGACGGCTGCCTTCGGGGGGGACGGGGCAGGGCGGGGTTCGGCTTCTGGCGT
GTGACCGGCGGCTCTAGAGCCTCTGCTAACCATGTTCATGCCTTCTTCTTTTTCCTACAGCTCCTGGGCA
ACGTGCTGGTTATTGTGCTGTCTCATCATTTTGGCAAAGAATTACCACCATGGCAGGCAAGCCAATCCCT
AACCCTCTGCTGGGCCTGGACAGCACCGAATTGATCACAAGTTTGTACAAAAAAGCTGAACGAGAAACGT
AAAATGATATAAATATCAATATATTAAATTAGATTTTGCATAAAAAACAGACTACATAATACTGTAAAAC
ACAACATATCCAGTCACTATGGCGGCCGCATTAGGCACCCCAGGCTTTACACTTTATGCTTCCGGCTCGT
ATAATGTGTGGATTTTGAGTTAGGATCCGGCGAGATTTTCAGGAGCTAAGGAAGCTAAAATGGAGAAAAA
AATCACTGGATATACCACCGTTGATATATCCCAATGGCATCGTAAAGAACATTTTGAGGCATTTCAGTCA
GTTGCTCAATGTACCTATAACCAGACCGTTCAGCTGGATATTACGGCCTTTTTAAAGACCGTAAAGAAAA
ATAAGCACAAGTTTTATCCGGCCTTTATTCACATTCTTGCCCGCCTGATGAATGCTCATCCGGAATTCCG
TATGGCAATGAAAGACGGTGAGCTGGTGATATGGGATAGTGTTCACCCTTGTTACACCGTTTTCCATGAG
CAAACTGAAACGTTTTCATCGCTCTGGAGTGAATACCACGACGATTTCCGGCAGTTTCTACACATATATT
CGCAAGATGTGGCGTGTTACGGTGAAAACCTGGCCTATTTCCCTAAAGGGTTTATTGAGAATATGTTTTT
CGTCTCAGCCAATCCCTGGGTGAGTTTCACCAGTTTTGATTTAAACGTGGCCAATATGGACAACTTCTTC
GCCCCCGTTTTCACCATGGGCAAATATTATACGCAAGGCGACAAGGTGCTGATGCCGCTGGCGATTCAGG
TTCATCATGCCGTCTGTGATGGCTTCCATGTCGGCAGAATGCTTAATGAATTACAACAGTACTGCGATGA
GTGGCAGGGCGGGGCGTAAACGCGTGGATCCGGCTTACTAAAAGCCAGATAACAGTATGCGTATTTGCGC
GCACCGGTGCTAGCGTATACCCGAAGTATGTCAAAAAGAGGTGTGCTATGAAGCAGCGTATTACAGTGAC
AGTTGACAGCGACAGCTATCAGTTGCTCAAGGCATATATGATGTCAATATCTCCGGTCTGGTAAGCACAA
CCATGCAGAATGAAGCCCGTCGTCTGCGTGCCGAACGCTGGAAAGCGGAAAATCAGGAAGGGATGGCTGA
GGTCGCCCGGTTTATTGAAATGAACGGCTCTTTTGCTGACGAGAACAGGGACTGGTGAAATGCAGTTTAA
GGTTTACACCTATAAAAGAGAGAGCCGTTATCGTCTGTTTGTGGATGTACAGAGTGATATTATTGACACG
CCCGGGCGACGGATGGTGATCCCCCTGGCCAGTGCACGTCTGCTGTCAGATAAAGTCTCCCGTGAACTTT
ACCCGGTGGTGCATATCGGGGATGAAAGCTGGCGCATGATGACCACCGATATGGCCAGTGTGCCGGTCTC
CGTTATCGGGGAAGAAGTGGCTGATCTCAGCCACCGCGAAAATGACATCAAAAACGCCATTAACCTGATG
TTCTGGGGAATATAAATGTCAGGCTCCGTTATACACAGCCAGTCTGCAGGTCGACCATAGTGACTGGATA
TGTTGTGTTTTACAGTATTATGTAGTCTGTTTTTTATGCAAAATCTAATTTAATATATTGATATTTATAT
CATTTTACGTTTCTCGTTCAGCTTTCTTGTACAAAGTGGTTGATCTCGAGGATTGGCGCGCCAAGATATC
TTAATTAAGTTAACAGGCGGCCGCTACGTAAATTCCGCCCCCCCCCCCCCTCTCCCTCCCCCCCCCCTAA
CGTTACTGGCCGAAGCCGCTTGGAATAAGGCCGGTGTGCGTTTGTCTATATGTTATTTTCCACCATATTG
CCGTCTTTTGGCAATGTGAGGGCCCGGAAACCTGGCCCTGTCTTCTTGACGAGCATTCCTAGGGGTCTTT
CCCCTCTCGCCAAAGGAATGCAAGGTCTGTTGAATGTCGTGAAGGAAGCAGTTCCTCTGGAAGCTTCTTG
AAGACAAACAACGTCTGTAGCGACCCTTTGCAGGCAGCGGAACCCCCCACCTGGCGACAGGTGCCTCTGC
GGCCAAAAGCCACGTGTATAAGATACACCTGCAAAGGCGGCACAACCCCAGTGCCACGTTGTGAGTTGGA
TAGTTGTGGAAAGAGTCAAATGGCTCTCCTCAAGCGTATTCAACAAGGGGCTGAAGGATGCCCAGAAGGT
ACCCCATTGTATGGGATCTGATCTGGGGCCTCGGTGCACATGCTTTACATGTGTTTAGTCGAGGTTAAAA
AAACGTCTAGGCCCCCCGAACCACGGGGACGTGGTTTTCCTTTGAAAAACACGATGATAATATGGCCACA
ACCATGGTGAGCAAGGGCGAGGAGGATAACATGGCCATCATCAAGGAGTTCATGCGCTTCAAGGTGCACA
TGGAGGGCTCCGTGAACGGCCACGAGTTCGAGATCGAGGGCGAGGGCGAGGGCCGCCCCTACGAGGGCAC
CCAGACCGCCAAGCTGAAGGTGACCAAGGGTGGCCCCCTGCCCTTCGCCTGGGACATCCTGTCCCCTCAG
TTCATGTACGGCTCCAAGGCCTACGTGAAGCACCCCGCCGACATCCCCGACTACTTGAAGCTGTCCTTCC
CCGAGGGCTTCAAGTGGGAGCGCGTGATGAACTTCGAGGACGGCGGCGTGGTGACCGTGACCCAGGACTC
CTCCCTGCAGGACGGCGAGTTCATCTACAAGGTGAAGCTGCGCGGCACCAACTTCCCCTCCGACGGCCCC
GTAATGCAGAAGAAGACCATGGGCTGGGAGGCCTCCTCCGAGCGGATGTACCCCGAGGACGGCGCCCTGA
AGGGCGAGATCAAGCAGAGGCTGAAGCTGAAGGACGGCGGCCACTACGACGCTGAGGTCAAGACCACCTA
CAAGGCCAAGAAGCCCGTGCAGCTGCCCGGCGCCTACAACGTCAACATCAAGTTGGACATCACCTCCCAC
AACGAGGACTACACCATCGTGGAACAGTACGAACGCGCCGAGGGCCGCCACTCCACCGGCGGCATGGACG
AGCTGTACAAGTGAGTTTGGGGCCGGCCGCCAGCACAGTGGTCGATCGACCAATGCCCTGGCTCACAAAT
ACCACTGAGATCTTTTTCCCTCTGCCAAAAATTATGGGGACATCATGAAGCCCCTTGAGCATCTGACTTC
TGGCTAATAAAGGAAATTTATTTTCATTGCAATAGTGTGTTGGAATTTTTTGTGTCTCTCACTCGGAAGG
ACATATGGGAGGGCAAATCATTTAAAACATCAGAATGAGTATTTGGTTTAGAGTTTGGCAACATATGCCA
TATGCTGGCTGCCATGAACAAAGGTGGCTATAAAGAGGTCATCAGTATATGAAACAGCCCCCTGCTGTCC
ATTCCTTATTCCATAGAAAAGCCTTGACTTGAGGTTAGATTTTTTTTATATTTTGTTTTGTGTTATTTTT
TTCTTTAACATCCCTAAAATTTTCCTTACATGTTTTACTAGCCAGATTTTTCCTCCTCTCCTGACTACTC
CCAGTCATAGCTGTCCCTCTTCTCTTATGAAGATCCCTCGACCTGCAGCCCAAGCTTGGCGTAATCATGG
TCATAGCTGTTTCCTGTGTGAAATTGTTATCCGCTCACAATTCCACACAACATACGAGCCGGAAGCATAA
AGTGTAAAGCCTGGGGTGCCTAATGAGTGAGCTAACTCACATTAATTGCGTTGCGCTCACTGCCCGCTTT
CCAGTCGGGAAACCTGTCGTGCCAGCGGATCCGCATCTCAATTAGTCAGCAACCATAGTCCCGCCCCTAA
CTCCGCCCATCCCGCCCCTAACTCCGCCCAGTTCCGCCCATTCTCCGCCCCATGGCTGACTAATTTTTTT
TATTTATGCAGAGGCCGAGGCCGCCTCGGCCTCTGAGCTATTCCAGAAGTAGTGAGGAGGCTTTTTTGGA
GGCCTAGGCTTTTGCAAAAAGCTAACTTGTTTATTGCAGCTTATAATGGTTACAAATAAAGCAATAGCAT
CACAAATTTCACAAATAAAGCATTTTTTTCACTGCATTCTAGTTGTGGTTTGTCCAAACTCATCAATGTA
TCTTATCATGTCTGGATCCGCTGCATTAATGAATCGGCCAACGCGCGGGGAGAGGCGGTTTGCGTATTGG
GCGCTCTTCCGCTTCCTCGCTCACTGACTCGCTGCGCTCGGTCGTTCGGCTGCGGCGAGCGGTATCAGCT
CACTCAAAGGCGGTAATACGGTTATCCACAGAATCAGGGGATAACGCAGGAAAGAACATGTGAGCAAAAG
GCCAGCAAAAGGCCAGGAACCGTAAAAAGGCCGCGTTGCTGGCGTTTTTCCATAGGCTCCGCCCCCCTGA
CGAGCATCACAAAAATCGACGCTCAAGTCAGAGGTGGCGAAACCCGACAGGACTATAAAGATACCAGGCG
TTTCCCCCTGGAAGCTCCCTCGTGCGCTCTCCTGTTCCGACCCTGCCGCTTACCGGATACCTGTCCGCCT
TTCTCCCTTCGGGAAGCGTGGCGCTTTCTCAATGCTCACGCTGTAGGTATCTCAGTTCGGTGTAGGTCGT
TCGCTCCAAGCTGGGCTGTGTGCACGAACCCCCCGTTCAGCCCGACCGCTGCGCCTTATCCGGTAACTAT
CGTCTTGAGTCCAACCCGGTAAGACACGACTTATCGCCACTGGCAGCAGCCACTGGTAACAGGATTAGCA
GAGCGAGGTATGTAGGCGGTGCTACAGAGTTCTTGAAGTGGTGGCCTAACTACGGCTACACTAGAAGGAC
AGTATTTGGTATCTGCGCTCTGCTGAAGCCAGTTACCTTCGGAAAAAGAGTTGGTAGCTCTTGATCCGGC
AAACAAACCACCGCTGGTAGCGGTGGTTTTTTTGTTTGCAAGCAGCAGATTACGCGCAGAAAAAAAGGAT
CTCAAGAAGATCCTTTGATCTTTTCTACGGGGTCTGACGCTCAGTGGAACGAAAACTCACGTTAAGGGAT
TTTGGTCATGAGATTATCAAAAAGGATCTTCACCTAGATCCTTTTAAATTAAAAATGAAGTTTTAAATCA
ATCTAAAGTATATATGAGTAAACTTGGTCTGACAGTTACCAATGCTTAATCAGTGAGGCACCTATCTCAG
CGATCTGTCTATTTCGTTCATCCATAGTTGCCTGACTCCCCGTCGTGTAGATAACTACGATACGGGAGGG
CTTACCATCTGGCCCCAGTGCTGCAATGATACCGCGAGACCCACGCTCACCGGCTCCAGATTTATCAGCA
ATAAACCAGCCAGCCGGAAGGGCCGAGCGCAGAAGTGGTCCTGCAACTTTATCCGCCTCCATCCAGTCTA
TTAATTGTTGCCGGGAAGCTAGAGTAAGTAGTTCGCCAGTTAATAGTTTGCGCAACGTTGTTGCCATTGC
TACAGGCATCGTGGTGTCACGCTCGTCGTTTGGTATGGCTTCATTCAGCTCCGGTTCCCAACGATCAAGG
CGAGTTACATGATCCCCCATGTTGTGCAAAAAAGCGGTTAGCTCCTTCGGTCCTCCGATCGTTGTCAGAA
GTAAGTTGGCCGCAGTGTTATCACTCATGGTTATGGCAGCACTGCATAATTCTCTTACTGTCATGCCATC
CGTAAGATGCTTTTCTGTGACTGGTGAGTACTCAACCAAGTCATTCTGAGAATAGTGTATGCGGCGACCG
AGTTGCTCTTGCCCGGCGTCAATACGGGATAATACCGCGCCACATAGCAGAACTTTAAAAGTGCTCATCA
TTGGAAAACGTTCTTCGGGGCGAAAACTCTCAAGGATCTTACCGCTGTTGAGATCCAGTTCGATGTAACC
CACTCGTGCACCCAACTGATCTTCAGCATCTTTTACTTTCACCAGCGTTTCTGGGTGAGCAAAAACAGGA
AGGCAAAATGCCGCAAAAAAGGGAATAAGGGCGACACGGAAATGTTGAATACTCATACTCTTCCTTTTTC
AATATTATTGAAGCATTTATCAGGGTTATTGTCTCATGAGCGGATACATATTTGAATGTATTTAGAAAAA
TAAACAAATAGGGGTTCCGCGCACATTTCCCCGAAAAGTGCCACCTG
Features (pLannotate 1.2.2; 25 found; start..end, strand, type, name):
      4..383     +  enhancer       CMV enhancer: human cytomegalovirus immediate early enhancer
    386..661     +  promoter       chicken β-actin promoter: No description available
    662..1670    +  intron         chimeric intron: chimera between introns from chicken β-actin and rabbit β-globin
   1739..1764    +  misc_feature   12Pktag (fragment)
   1787..1911    +  protein_bind   attR1: mutant version of attR; recombination site for the Gateway® LR reaction LR Clonase™
   1936..1966    +  promoter       lac UV5 promoter: E. coli lac promoter with an "up" mutation
   1991..2019    +  promoter       cat promoter (fragment): promoter of the E. coli cat gene encoding chloramphenicol acetyltransferase
   2020..2679    +  CDS            CmR: chloramphenicol acetyltransferase; cat; confers resistance to chloramphenicol
   2837..2995    +  CDS            ccdA (fragment): CCDA_ECO57 - Also known as H, letA. Experimental evidence at protein level: Swiss-Prot protein existence level 1. Antitoxin component of a type II toxin-antitoxin (TA) system which inhibits the post-segregational killing (PSK) of plasmid-free cells, also referred to as a plasmid addiction system. Binds to and blocks the activity of CcdB; will also remove bound CcdB protein from the CcdB-GyrA complex by forming a CcdA-CcdB complex, a process termed rejuvenation. Functions as a transcriptional corepressor for the ccdAB operon, repression also requires CcdB (By similarity). From Escherichia coli
   3000..3302    +  CDS            ccdB: CCDB_ECOLI - Also known as G, letB, letD. Experimental evidence at protein level: Swiss-Prot protein existence level 1. Toxic component of a type II toxin-antitoxin (TA) system, functioning in plasmid maintainence. Responsible for the post- segregational killing (PSK) of plasmid-free cells, also referred to as a plasmid addiction system. Half-life of over 2 hours. Cell killing by CcdB is accompanied by filamentation, defects in chromosome and plasmid segregation, defects in cell division, formation of anucleate cells, decreased DNA synthesis and plasmid loss. Interferes with the activity of DN
   3346..3470    -  protein_bind   attR2: mutant version of attR; recombination site for the Gateway® LR reaction LR Clonase™
   3658..4120    +  misc_feature   IRES: internal ribosome entry site (IRES) of the encephalomyocarditis virus (EMCV)
   4134..4841    +  CDS            mCherry: mCherry is a basic (constitutively fluorescent) red fluorescent protein published in 2004, derived from Discosoma sp.. It is reported to be a very rapidly-maturing monomer with low acid sensitivity.
   4976..5031    +  polyA_signal   β-globin poly(A) signal: rabbit β-globin polyadenylation signal (Gil and Proudfoot, 1987)
   5414..5430    -  protein_bind   lac operator: The lac repressor binds to the lac operator to inhibit transcription in E. coli. This inhibition can be relieved by adding lactose or isopropyl-β-D-thiogalactopyranoside (IPTG). lac repressor encoded by lacI
   5438..5468    -  promoter       lac promoter: promoter for the E. coli lac operon
   5483..5504    -  protein_bind   CAP binding site: CAP binding activates transcription in the presence of cAMP. E. coli catabolite activator protein
   5517..5556    -  CDS            lacI (fragment): lac repressor; lacI; The lac repressor binds to the lac operator to inhibit transcription in E. coli. This inhibition can be relieved by adding lactose or isopropyl-β-D-thiogalactopyranoside (IPTG).
   5563..5585    +  promoter       SV40 promoter (fragment): SV40 enhancer and early promoter
   5609..5744    +  rep_origin     SV40 ori: SV40 origin of replication
   5764..5898    +  polyA_signal   SV40 poly(A) signal: SV40 polyadenylation signal
   5900..5954    -  CDS            lacI (fragment): lac repressor; lacI; The lac repressor binds to the lac operator to inhibit transcription in E. coli. This inhibition can be relieved by adding lactose or isopropyl-β-D-thiogalactopyranoside (IPTG).
   6137..6725    -  rep_origin     ori: high-copy-number ColE1/pMB1/pBR322/pUC origin of replication
   6896..7756    -  CDS            AmpR: β-lactamase; bla; confers resistance to ampicillin, carbenicillin, and related antibiotics
   7757..7861    -  promoter       AmpR promoter: bla
