[The description below was written by a language model from this plasmid's Addgene catalogue record and pLannotate feature annotations shown in this document.]
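Description:
pCAGImC_Empty is a 7,887 nt mammalian expression backbone derived from pCAGIG, in which the bicistronic reporter is IRES-mCherry. It carries no gene of interest. It is instead organised as a Gateway destination vector. Expression is driven by the composite CAG promoter, annotated here as the CMV immediate early enhancer, the chicken β-actin promoter and a chimeric chicken β-actin/rabbit β-globin intron. Downstream of the promoter lies a short tag-like segment that the annotation software matched only as a fragment. This probably corresponds to the V5 epitope that the catalogue lists as an N-terminal tag on the insert. Next comes an attR1–attR2 cassette containing a chloramphenicol resistance gene, a ccdA fragment and the ccdB toxin gene.

An LR recombination reaction with an entry clone replaces the CmR/ccdB cassette with the chosen open reading frame. Because ccdB is lethal to standard E. coli strains, it counter-selects against unrecombined vector, which is why the empty plasmid is maintained in a ccdB-tolerant strain under both chloramphenicol and ampicillin selection. After recombination, a single CAG-driven transcript would encode the V5-tagged protein followed by an EMCV IRES and mCherry, ending at the rabbit β-globin polyadenylation signal. Red fluorescence would therefore mark cells expressing the transgene.

The backbone provides a high-copy ColE1/pUC-type origin and AmpR for propagation in bacteria. It also has an SV40 origin, which permits episomal replication in cells expressing large T antigen, an SV40 poly(A) signal, and residual lac promoter/operator and lacI fragments. No mammalian drug-selection marker is annotated, so the plasmid appears suited to transient transfection, with transfected cells identified by fluorescence.
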