Addgene plasmid #92015: pCAGImC_Empty
Purpose: (Empty Backbone) Empty backbone, includes IRES-mCherry
Depositing lab: Joshua Mendell. Depositing organization: University of Texas Southwestern Medical Center. Publication: An Argonaute phosphorylation cycle promotes microRNA-mediated silencing. Golden RJ, Chen B, Li T, Braun J, Manjunath H, Chen X, Wu J, Schmid V, Chang TC, Kopp F, Ramirez-Martinez A, Tagliabracci VS, Chen ZJ, Xie Y, Mendell JT. Nature. 2017 Feb 9;542(7640):197-202. doi: 10.1038/nature21025. Epub 2017 Jan 23. PubMed 28114302.
Backbone
  Vector backbone: pCAGIG
  Backbone manufacturer: Connie Cepko Lab (Addgene #11159)
  Vector type: Mammalian Expression
  Tag / fusion protein: V5 (N terminal on insert)
Growth in bacteria
  Bacterial resistance: Chloramphenicol and Ampicillin, 25 & 100 μg/mL
  Growth temperature: 37°C
  Growth strain: ccdB Survival
  Copy number: High Copy
Gene/Insert
  Gene/Insert name: None
  Tag / fusion protein: V5 (N terminal on insert)
Terms and licenses: Academic/Nonprofit Terms; Industry Terms: Not Available to Industry
How to cite: pCAGImC_Empty was a gift from Joshua Mendell (Addgene plasmid # 92015 ; http://n2t.net/addgene:92015 ; RRID:Addgene_92015)
