>Addgene plasmid #92015 | pCAGImC_Empty | addgene partial sequence | sequence record 181327 | Addgene Partial NGS Result
GGGGACGGCTGCCTTCGGGGGGGACGGGGCAGGGCGGGGTTCGGCTTCTGGCGTGTGACCGGCGGCTCTA
GAGCCTCTGCTAACCATGTTCATGCCTTCTTCTTTTTCCTACAGCTCCTGGGCAACGTGCTGGTTATTGT
GCTGTCTCATCATTTTGGCAAAGAATTACCACCATGGCAGGCAAGCCAATCCCTAACCCTCTGCTGGGCC
TGGACAGCACCGAATTGATCACAAGTTTGTACAAAAAAGCTGAACGAGAAACGTAAAATGATATAAATAT
CAATATATTAAATTAGATTTTGCATAAAAAACAGACTACATAATACTGTAAAACACAACATATCCAGTCA
CTATGGCGGCCGCATTAGGCACCCCAGGCTTTACACTTTATGCTTCCGGCTCGTATAATGTGTGGATTTT
GAGTTAGGATCCGTCGAGATTTTCAGGAGCTAAGGAAGCTAAAATGGAGAAAAAAATCACTGGATATACC
ACCGTTGATATATCCCAATGGCATCGTAAAGAACATTTTGAGGCATTTCAGTCAGTTGCTCAATGTACCT
ATAACCAGACCGTTCAGCTGGATATTACGGCCTTTTTAAAGACCGTAAAGAAAAATAAGCACAAGTTTTA
TCCGGCCTTTATTCACATTCTTGCCCGCCTGATGAATGCTCATCCGGAATTCCGTATGGCAATGAAAGAC
GGTGAGCTGGTGATATGGGATAGTGTTCACCCTTGTTACACCGTTTTCCATGAGCAAACTGAAACGTTTT
CATCGCTCTGGAGTGAATACCACGACGATTTCCGGCAGTTTCTACACATATATTCGCAAGATGTGGCGTG
TTACGGTGAAAACCTGGCCTATTTCCCTAAAGGGTTTATTGAGAATATGTTTTTCGTCTCAGCCAATCCC
TGGGTGAGTTTCACCAGTTTTGATTTAAACGTGGCAAATATGGACAACTTCTTCGCCCCCGTTTTCACCA
TGGGCAAATATTATACGCAAGGCGACAAGGTGCTGATGCCGCTGGCGATTCAGGTTCATCATGCCGTTTG
TGATGGCTTCCATGTCGGCAGAATGCTTAATGAATTACAACAGTACTGTGATGAGTGGCAGGGCGGGGCG
TAAACGCGTGGATCCGGCTTACTAAAAGCCAGATAACAGTATGCGTATTTGCGCGCTGATTTTTGCGGTA
TAAGAATATATACTGATATGTATACCCGAAGTATGTCAAAAAGAGGTATGCTATGAAGCAGCGTATTACA
GTGACAGTTGACAGCGACAGCTATCAGTTGCTCAAGGCATATATGATGTCAATATCTCCGGTCTGGTAAG
CACAACCATGCAGAATGAAGCCCGTCGTCTGCGTGCCGAACGCTGGAAAGCGGAAAATCAGGAAGGGATG
GCTGAGGTCGCCCGGTTTATTGAAATGAACGGCTCTTTTGCTGACGAGAACAGGGGCTGGTGAAATGCAG
TTTAAGGTTTACACCTATAAAAGAGAGAGCCGTTATCGTCTGTTTGTGGATGTACAGAGTGATATTATTG
ACACGCCCGGGCGACGGATGGTGATCCCCCTGGCCAGTGCACGTCTGCTGTCAGATAAAGTCTCCCGTGA
ACTTTACCCGGTGGTGCATATCGGGGATGAAAGCTGGCGCATGATGACCACCGATATGGCCAGTGTGCCG
GTCTCCGTTATCGGGGAAGAAGTGGCTGATCTCAGCCACCGCGAAAATGACATCAAAAACGCCATTAACC
TGATGTTCTGGGGAATATAAATGTCAGGCTCCCTTATACACAGCCAGTCTGCAGGTCGACCATAGTGACT
GGATATGTTGTGTTTTACAGTATTATGTAGTCTGTTTTTTATGCAAAATCTAATTTAATATATTGATATT
TATATCATTTTACGTTTCTCGTTCAGCTTTCTTGTACAAAGTGGTTGATCTCGAGGATTGGCGCGCCAAG
ATATCTTAATTAAGTTAACAGGCGGCCGCTACGTAAATTCCGCCCCCCCCCCCCCTCTCCCTCCCCCCCC
CCTAACGTTACTGGCCGAAGCCGCTTGGAATAAGGCCGGTGTGCGTTTGTCTATATGTTATTTTCCACCA
TATTGCCGTCTTTTGGCAATGTGAGGGCCCGGAAACCTGGCCCTGTCTTCTTGACGAGCATTCCTAGGGG
TCTTTCCCCTCTCGCCAAAGGAATGCAAGGTCTGTTGAATGTCGTGAAGGAAGCAGTTCCTCTGGAAGCT
TCTTGAAGACAAACAACGTCTGTAGCGACCCTTTGCAGGCAGCGGAACCCCCCACCTGGCGACAGGTGCC
TCTGCGGCCAAAAGCCACGTGTATAAGATACACCTGCAAAGGCGGCACAACCCCAGTGCCACGTTGTGAG
TTGGATAGTTGTGGAAAGAGTCAAATGGCTCTCCTCAAGCGTATTCAACAAGGGGCTGAAGGATGCCCAG
AAGGTACCCCATTGTATGGGATCTGATCTGGGGCCTCGGTGCACATGCTTTACATGTGTTTAGTCGAGGT
TAAAAAAACGTCTAGGCCCCCCGAACCACGGGGACGTGGTTTTCCTTTGAAAAACACGATGATAATATGG
CCACAACCATGGTGAGCAAGGGCGAGGAGGATAACATGGCCATCATCAAGGAGTTCATGCGCTTCAAGGT
GCACATGGAGGGCTCCGTGAACGGCCACGAGTTCGAGATCGAGGGCGAGGGCGAGGGCCGCCCCTACGAG
GGCACCCAGACCGCCAAGCTGAAGGTGACCAAGGGTGGCCCCCTGCCCTTCGCCTGGGACATCCTGTCCC
CTCAGTTCATGTACGGCTCCAAGGCCTACGTGAAGCACCCCGCCGACATCCCCGACTACTTGAAGCTGTC
CTTCCCCGAGGGCTTCAAGTGGGAGCGCGTGATGAACTTCGAGGACGGCGGCGTGGTGACCGTGACCCAG
GACTCCTCCCTGCAGGACGGCGAGTTCATCTACAAGGTGAAGCTGCGCGGCACCAACTTCCCCTCCGACG
GCCCCGTAATGCAGAAGAAGACCATGGGCTGGGAGGCCTCCTCCGAGCGGATGTACCCCGAGGACGGCGC
CCTGAAGGGCGAGATCAAGCAGAGGCTGAAGCTGAAGGACGGCGGCCACTACGACGCTGAGGTCAAGACC
ACCTACAAGGCCAAGAAGCCCGTGCAGCTGCCCGGCGCCTACAACGTCAACATCAAGTTGGACATCACCT
CCCACAACGAGGACTACACCATCGTGGAACAGTACGAACGCGCCGAGGGCCGCCACTCCACCGGCGGCAT
GGACGAGCTGTACAAGTGAGTTTGGGGCCGGCCGCCAGCACAGTGGTCGATCGACCAATGCCCTGGCTCA
CAAATACCACTGAGATCTTTTTCCCTCTGCCAAAAATTATGGGGACATCATGAAGCCCCTTGAGCATCTG
ACTTCTGGCTAATAAAGGAAATTTATTTTCATTGCAATAGTGTGTTGGAATTTTTTGTGTCTCTCACTCG
GAAGGACATATGGGAGGGCAAATCATTTAAAACATCAGAATGAGTATTTGGTTTAGAGTTTGGCAACATA
TGCCCATATGCTGGCTGCCATGAACAAAGGTTGGCTATAAAGAGGTCATCAGTATATGAAACAGCCCCCT
GCTGTCCATTCCTTATTCCATAGAAAAGCCTTGACTTGAGGTTAGATTTTTTTTATATTTTGTTTTGTGT
TATTTTTTTCTTTAACATCCCTAAAATTTTCCTTACATGTTTTACTAGCCAGATTTTTCCTCCTCTCCTG
ACTACTCCCAGTCATAGCTGTCCCTCTTCTCTTATGGAGATCCCTCGACCTGCAGCCCAAGCTTGGCGTA
ATCATGGTCATAGCTGTTTCCTGTGTGAAATTGTTATCCGCTCACAATTCCACACAACATACGAGCCGGA
AGCATAAAGTGTAAAGCCTGGGGTGCCTAATGAGTGAGCTAACTCACATTAATTGCGTTGCGCTCACTGC
CCGCTTTCCAGTCGGGAAACCTGTCGTGCCAGCGGATCCGCATCTCAATTAGTCAGCAACCATAGTCCCG
CCCCTAACTCCGCCCATCCCGCCCCTAACTCCGCCCAGTTCCGCCCATTCTCCGCCCCATGGCTGACTAA
TTTTTTTTATTTATGCAGAGGCCGAGGCCGCCTCGGCCTCTGAGCTATTCCAGAAGTAGTGAGGAGGCTT
TTTTGGAGGCCTAGGCTTTTGCAAAAAGCTAACTTGTTTATTGCAGCTTATAATGGTTACAAATAAAGCA
ATAGCATCACAAATTTCACAAATAAAGCATTTTTTTCACTGCATTCTAGTTGTGGTTTGTCCAAACTCAT
CAATGTATCTTATCATGTCTGGATCCGCTGCATTAATGAATCGGCCAACGCGCGGGGAGAGGCGGTTTGC
GTATTGGGCGCTCTTCCGCTTCCTCGCTCACTGACTCGCTGCGCTCGGTCGTTCGGCTGCGGCGAGCGGT
ATCAGCTCACTCAAAGGCGGTAATACGGTTATCCACAGAATCAGGGGATAACGCAGGAAAGAACATGTGA
GCAAAAGGCCAGCAAAAGGCCAGGAACCGTAAAAAGGCCGCGTTGCTGGCGTTTTTCCATAGGCTCCGCC
CCCCTGACGAGCATCACAAAAATCGACGCTCAAGTCAGAGGTGGCGAAACCCGACAGGACTATAAAGATA
CCAGGCGTTTCCCCCTGGAAGCTCCCTCGTGCGCTCTCCTGTTCCGACCCTGCCGCTTACCGGATACCTG
TCCGCCTTTCTCCCTTCGGGAAGCGTGGCGCTTTCTCATAGCTCACGCTGTAGGTATCTCAGTTCGGTGT
AGGTCGTTCGCTCCAAGCTGGGCTGTGTGCACGAACCCCCCGTTCAGCCCGACCGCTGCGCCTTATCCGG
TAACTATCGTCTTGAGTCCAACCCGGTAAGACACGACTTATCGCCACTGGCAGCAGCCACTGGTAACAGG
ATTAGCAGAGCGAGGTATGTAGGCGGTGCTACAGAGTTCTTGAAGTGGTGGCCTAACTACGGCTACACTA
GAAGAACAGTATTTGGTATCTGCGCTCTGCTGAAGCCAGTTACCTTCGGAAAAAGAGTTGGTAGCTCTTG
ATCCGGCAAACAAACCACCGCTGGTAGCGGTGGTTTTTTTGTTTGCAAGCAGCAGATTACGCGCAGAAAA
AAAGGATCTCAAGAAGATCCTTTGATCTTTTCTACGGGGTCTGACGCTCAGTGGAACGAAAACTCACGTT
AAGGGATTTTGGTCATGAGATTATCAAAAAGGATCTTCACCTAGATCCTTTTAAATTAAAAATGAAGTTT
TAAATCAATCTAAAGTATATATGAGTAAACTTGGTCTGACAGTTACCAATGCTTAATCAGTGAGGCACCT
ATCTCAGCGATCTGTCTATTTCGTTCATCCATAGTTGCCTGACTCCCCGTCGTGTAGATAACTACGATAC
GGGAGGGCTTACCATCTGGCCCCAGTGCTGCAATGATACCGCGAGACCCACGCTCACCGGCTCCAGATTT
ATCAGCAATAAACCAGCCAGCCGGAAGGGCCGAGCGCAGAAGTGGTCCTGCAACTTTATCCGCCTCCATC
CAGTCTATTAATTGTTGCCGGGAAGCTAGAGTAAGTAGTTCGCCAGTTAATAGTTTGCGCAACGTTGTTG
CCATTGCTACAGGCATCGTGGTGTCACGCTCGTCGTTTGGTATGGCTTCATTCAGCTCCGGTTCCCAACG
ATCAAGGCGAGTTACATGATCCCCCATGTTGTGCAAAAAAGCGGTTAGCTCCTTCGGTCCTCCGATCGTT
GTCAGAAGTAAGTTGGCCGCAGTGTTATCACTCATGGTTATGGCAGCACTGCATAATTCTCTTACTGTCA
TGCCATCCGTAAGATGCTTTTCTGTGACTGGTGAGTACTCAACCAAGTCATTCTGAGAATAGTGTATGCG
GCGACCGAGTTGCTCTTGCCCGGCGTCAATACGGGATAATACCGCGCCACATAGCAGAACTTTAAAAGTG
CTCATCATTGGAAAACGTTCTTCGGGGCGAAAACTCTCAAGGATCTTACCGCTGTTGAGATCCAGTTCGA
TGTAACCCACTCGTGCACCCAACTGATCTTCAGCATCTTTTACTTTCACCAGCGTTTCTGGGTGAGCAAA
AACAGGAAGGCAAAATGCCGCAAAAAAGGGAATAAGGGCGACACGGAAATGTTGAATACTCATACTCTTC
CTTTTTCAATATTATTGAAGCATTTATCAGGGTTATTGTCTCATGAGCGGATACATATTTGAATGTATTT
AGAAAAATAAACAAATAGGGGTTCCGCGCACATTTCCCCGAAAAGTGCCACCTGGTCGACATTGATTATT
GACTAGTTATTAATAGTAATCAATTACGGGGTCATTAGTTCATAGCCCATATATGGAGTTCCGCGTTACA
TAACTTACGGTAAATGGCCCGCCTGGCTGACCGCCCAACGACCCCCGCCCATTGACGTCAATAATGACGT
ATGTTCCCATAGTAACGCCAATAGGGACTTTCCATTGACGTCAATGGGTGG
